Addgene plasmid #27476: pBABEhygro-Flag-ZO-2-delta-N
Depositing lab: Marius Sudol. Depositing organization: Geisinger Health Center. Publication: Functional complexes between YAP2 and ZO-2 are PDZ domain-dependent, and regulate YAP2 nuclear localization and signalling. Oka T, Remue E, Meerschaert K, Vanloo B, Boucherie C, Gfeller D, Bader GD, Sidhu SS, Vandekerckhove J, Gettemans J, Sudol M. Biochem J. 2010 Nov 25. 432(3):461-72. 10.1042/BJ20100870 PubMed 20868367.
Backbone
  Vector backbone: pBABE-hygro
  Backbone manufacturer: Addgene
  Backbone size w/o insert (bp): 5558
  Vector type: Mammalian Expression, Retroviral
  Selectable markers: Hygromycin
Growth in bacteria
  Bacterial resistance: Ampicillin, 100 μg/mL
  Growth temperature: 37°C
  Growth strain: DH5alpha
  Copy number: High Copy
Gene/Insert
  Gene/Insert name: Zonula Occludens 2 (alt names: ZO-2; TJP2)
  Species: H. sapiens (human)
  Insert size (bp): 982
  Mutation: Deletion of coding nucleotides from 1-351. This results in N-terminal deletion of 117 amino acids. See Figure 3 in the paper for details.
  GenBank ID: AAH27592
  Entrez Gene: TJP2 (a.k.a. C9DUPq21.11, DFNA51, DUP9q21.11, FHCA1, PFIC4, X104, ZO2)
  Tag / fusion protein: Flag (N terminal on backbone)
  Cloning method: Restriction Enzyme; 5′ cloning site EcoRI (unknown if destroyed); 3′ cloning site SalI (unknown if destroyed)
  Sequencing primers: 5′ pBABE 5 primer
Terms and licenses: Academic/Nonprofit Terms; Industry Terms: Not Available to Industry
How to cite: pBABEhygro-Flag-ZO-2-delta-N was a gift from Marius Sudol (Addgene plasmid # 27476 ; http://n2t.net/addgene:27476 ; RRID:Addgene_27476)
