[The description below was written by a language model from this plasmid's Addgene catalogue record.]
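Description:
pBABEhygro-Flag-ZO-2-delta-N is a retroviral mammalian expression plasmid built on the pBABE-hygro backbone, a Moloney murine leukaemia virus-derived vector family. In vectors of this type the retroviral long terminal repeats flank the cargo, the 5′ LTR drives transcription of the inserted gene, and a packaging signal allows the transcript to be encapsidated when the plasmid is introduced into a packaging cell line. The resulting particles can then be used to deliver and stably integrate the cassette into target cells. No feature table is supplied, so these elements are inferred from the named backbone rather than confirmed for this clone. The plasmid is maintained in bacteria as a high-copy replicon under ampicillin selection, and transduced or transfected mammalian cells are selected with hygromycin.

The insert is a truncated form of human Zonula Occludens 2 (ZO-2, encoded by TJP2), a tight junction scaffolding protein. It was cloned between EcoRI and SalI sites and carries an N-terminal Flag epitope tag, which the record attributes to the backbone, for detection or immunoprecipitation. Coding nucleotides 1–351 are deleted, removing the first 117 amino acids of the protein. The insert size is recorded as 982 bp, which seems short for a protein of this size lacking only 117 residues, and the record does not explain the figure.

The associated publication concerns PDZ domain-dependent complexes between YAP2 and ZO-2 and their influence on YAP2 nuclear localisation and signalling. This suggests the construct serves as an N-terminal deletion mutant for mapping which region of ZO-2 is needed for that interaction and its functional consequences in stably expressing cells.
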