>Addgene plasmid #27476 | pBABEhygro-Flag-ZO-2-delta-N | addgene partial sequence | sequence record 33843 | 27476 with pBABE-5
TGGTCGTAGGAATTCAAGCTTAGCCACCATGGACTACAAAGACGATGACGATAAAGCAAGGCTCGAATCG
GTACCCAGGCCCCGGAAGGTCCAGGTGGCCGCACTTCAGGCCAGCCCTCCCCTGGATCAGGATGACCGGG
CTTTTGAGGTGATGGACGAGTTTGATGGCAGAAGTTTCCGGAGTGGCTACAGCGAGAGGAGCCGGCTGAA
CAGCCATGGGGGGCGCAGCCGCAGCTGGGAGGACAGCCCGGAAAGGGGGCGTCCCCATGAGCGGGCCCGG
AGCCGGGAGCGGGACCTCAGCCGGGACCGGAGCCGTGGCCGGAGCCTGGAGCGGGGCCTGGACCAAGACC
ATGCGCGCACCCGAGACCGCAGCCGTGGCCGGAGCCTGGAGCGGGGCCTGGACCACGACTTTGGGCCATC
CCGGGACCGGGACCGTGACCGCAGCCGCGGCCGGAGCATTGACCAGGACTACGAGCGAGCCTATCACCGG
GCCTACGACCCAGACTACGAGCGGGCCTACAGCCCGGAGTACAGGCGCGGGGCCCGCCACGATGCCCGCT
CTCGGGGACCCCGAAGCCGCAGCCGCGAGCACCCGCACTCACGGAGCCCCAGCCCCGAGCCTAGGGGGCG
GCCGGGGCCCATCGGGGTCCTCCTGATGAAAAGCAGAGCGAACGAAGAGTATGGTCTCCGGCTTGGGAGT
CAGATCTTCGTAAAGGAAATGACCCGAACGGGTCTGGCAACTAAAGATGGCAACCTTCACGAAGGAGACA
TAATTCTCAAGATCAATGGGACTGTAACTGAGAACATGTCTTTAACGGATGCTCGAAAATTGATAGAAAA
GTCAAGAGGAAAACTACAGCTAGTGGTGTTGAGAGACAGCCAGCAGACCCTCATCAACATCCCGTCATTA
AATGACAGTGACTC
